Addgene plasmid #148966: pT7-V5-SBP-C1-HsRck-CLLKtoAAAA_AI
Purpose: Mammalian Expression of HsRck-CLLKtoAAAA
Depositing lab: Elisa Izaurralde. Depositing organization: Max Planck Institute for Developmental Biology. Publication: Molecular basis for GIGYF-Me31B complex assembly in 4EHP-mediated translational repression. Peter D, Ruscica V, Bawankar P, Weber R, Helms S, Valkov E, Igreja C, Izaurralde E. Genes Dev. 2019 Oct 1;33(19-20):1355-1360. doi: 10.1101/gad.329219.119. Epub 2019 Aug 22. PubMed 31439631.
Backbone
  Vector backbone: Unknown
  Vector type: Mammalian Expression
Growth in bacteria
  Bacterial resistance: Kanamycin, 50 μg/mL
  Growth temperature: 37°C
  Growth strain: DH5alpha
  Copy number: High Copy
Gene/Insert
  Gene/Insert name: HsRck-CLLKtoAAAA (alt name: DDX6)
  Species: H. sapiens (human)
  Entrez Gene: DDX6 (a.k.a. HLR2, IDDILF, P54, RCK, Rck/p54)
  Cloning method: Unknown
Terms and licenses: Academic/Nonprofit Terms; Industry Terms: Not Available to Industry
Depositor comments: ORF extracted from NCBI: NM_004397.3 Plasmids from this collection were made available to the research community and donated after the lab closed. Please note that the sequence provided by the depositing laboratory may be theoretical/predicted or based on Sanger sequencing results. There may be discrepancies between sequencing results obtained by Addgene and the depositor sequence. If an Addgene verified sequence is not available, please contact before placing your order to request that our lab fully sequence the plasmid.
How to cite: pT7-V5-SBP-C1-HsRck-CLLKtoAAAA_AI was a gift from Elisa Izaurralde (Addgene plasmid # 148966 ; http://n2t.net/addgene:148966 ; RRID:Addgene_148966)
