[The description below was written by a language model from this plasmid's Addgene catalogue record and pLannotate feature annotations shown in this document.]
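Description:
pT7-V5-SBP-C1-HsRck-CLLKtoAAAA_AI is a 5.6 kb mammalian expression plasmid encoding a mutant form of the human DEAD-box helicase DDX6 (also known as Rck/p54). The catalogue lists the backbone as unknown. The annotated layout is a CMV-driven cassette with an SV40 poly(A) signal, an f1 origin, a dual-promoter NeoR/KanR marker and a pUC-type origin, which resembles the common "C1"-style vectors in which tags sit upstream of the insert. It is maintained at high copy in E. coli under kanamycin selection. The aminoglycoside phosphotransferase gene is preceded by both a bacterial (bla) promoter and the SV40 early promoter and is followed by the HSV TK poly(A) signal, so the same gene can also confer G418 resistance in mammalian cells.

The CMV immediate early enhancer and promoter drive expression in mammalian cells. A T7 promoter lies just downstream and would additionally allow transcription by T7 RNA polymerase. The open reading frame begins with a V5 epitope tag for immunodetection, followed by a streptavidin-binding peptide (SBP) for affinity pulldown on streptavidin resin, fused N-terminally to the DDX6 coding sequence. As the name indicates, a CLLK motif in DDX6 has been replaced by four alanines; the record does not give the residue positions or state the expected effect. The associated study concerns assembly of the GIGYF–Me31B (DDX6) complex in 4EHP-mediated translational repression, so the construct is most plausibly used to test protein–protein interactions of this mutant by pulldown from transfected human cells. Several short annotated fragments (HIV LTR, ble, large T antigen, bGH poly(A)) are probably partial homology matches rather than functional elements. The depositor sequence may be theoretical rather than fully verified.
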