Features (pLannotate 1.2.2; 18 found; start..end, strand, type, name):
     61..364     +  enhancer       CMV enhancer: human cytomegalovirus immediate early enhancer
    365..568     +  promoter       CMV promoter: human cytomegalovirus (CMV) immediate early promoter
    564..597     +  LTR            5' LTR (truncated) (fragment): truncated 5' long terminal repeat (LTR) from HIV-1
    613..631     +  promoter       T7 promoter: promoter for bacteriophage T7 RNA polymerase
    668..709     +  CDS            V5 tag: epitope tag from simian virus 5
    731..844     +  CDS            SBP: streptavidin-binding peptide selected from a peptide library; binds streptavidin with nanomolar affinity (Keefe et al., 2001)
    842..2266    +  CDS            DDX6: DDX6_HUMAN - Also known as HLR2, RCK. Experimental evidence at protein level: Swiss-Prot protein existence level 1. Essential for the formation of P-bodies, cytosolic membrane- less ribonucleoprotein granules involved in RNA metabolism through the coordinated storage of mRNAs encoding regulatory functions (PubMed:25995375, PubMed:27342281, PubMed:31422817). Plays a role in P- bodies to coordinate the storage of translationally inactive mRNAs in the cytoplasm and prevent their degradation (PubMed:27342281). In the process of mRNA degradation, plays a role in mRNA decapping (PubMed:16364915). Bl
   2271..2287    +  misc_feature   MCS (fragment): multiple cloning site
   2308..2392    +  CDS            large T antigen (fragment): large T antigen from SV40 (simian virus 40)
   2415..2536    +  polyA_signal   SV40 poly(A) signal: SV40 polyadenylation signal
   2570..2998    -  rep_origin     f1 ori (sequence partly withheld): f1 bacteriophage origin of replication; arrow indicates direction of (+) strand synthesis
   3025..3129    +  promoter       AmpR promoter: bla
   3131..3488    +  promoter       SV40 promoter: SV40 enhancer and early promoter
   3523..4317    +  CDS            NeoR/KanR: aminoglycoside phosphotransferase from Tn5; aph(3')-II (or nptII); confers resistance to neomycin, kanamycin, and G418 (Geneticin®)
   4338..4490    +  CDS            ble (fragment): BLE_KLEPN - Experimental evidence at protein level: Swiss-Prot protein existence level 1. Binding protein with a strong affinity to the bleomycin family of antibiotics. Binds to CL990; an antimitotic-antibiotic compound. From Klebsiella pneumoniae.
   4549..4596    +  polyA_signal   HSV TK poly(A) signal: herpes simplex virus thymidine kinase polyadenylation signal (Cole and Stacy, 1985)
   4687..4703    -  polyA_signal   bGH poly(A) signal (fragment): bovine growth hormone polyadenylation signal
   4925..5513    +  rep_origin     ori: high-copy-number ColE1/pMB1/pBR322/pUC origin of replication
>Addgene plasmid #148966 | pT7-V5-SBP-C1-HsRck-CLLKtoAAAA_AI | depositor full sequence | sequence record 291414 | Full Sequence
TAGTTATTAATAGTAATCAATTACGGGGTCATTAGTTCATAGCCCATATATGGAGTTCCGCGTTACATAA
CTTACGGTAAATGGCCCGCCTGGCTGACCGCCCAACGACCCCCGCCCATTGACGTCAATAATGACGTATG
TTCCCATAGTAACGCCAATAGGGACTTTCCATTGACGTCAATGGGTGGAGTATTTACGGTAAACTGCCCA
CTTGGCAGTACATCAAGTGTATCATATGCCAAGTACGCCCCCTATTGACGTCAATGACGGTAAATGGCCC
GCCTGGCATTATGCCCAGTACATGACCTTATGGGACTTTCCTACTTGGCAGTACATCTACGTATTAGTCA
TCGCTATTACCATGGTGATGCGGTTTTGGCAGTACATCAATGGGCGTGGATAGCGGTTTGACTCACGGGG
ATTTCCAAGTCTCCACCCCATTGACGTCAATGGGAGTTTGTTTTGGCACCAAAATCAACGGGACTTTCCA
AAATGTCGTAACAACTCCGCCCCATTGACGCAAATGGGCGGTAGGCGTGTACGGTGGGAGGTCTATATAA
GCAGAGCTCTCTGGCTAACTAGAGAACCCACTGCTTACTGGCTTATCGAAATTAATACGACTCACTATAG
GGAGACCCAAGCTCTAGCGCTACCGGTCGCCACCATGGGTAAGCCTATCCCTAACCCTCTCCTCGGTCTC
GATTCTACGCCCGGAAGCGGTAGCGGTACGATGGACGAGAAGACCACCGGCTGGGGGGGCGGCCACGTGG
TGGAGGGCCTGGCCGGCGAGCTGGAGCAGCTGCGGGCCAGGCTGGAGCACCACCCTCAGGGCCAGCGGGA
GCCCAGATCTATGGGTCTGTCCAGTCAAAATGGTCAGCTGAGAGGCCCTGTGAAACCCACTGGTGGCCCT
GGAGGAGGGGGCACACAGACACAGCAACAGATGAACCAGCTGAAAAACACCAACACAATCAATAATGGCA
CTCAGCAGCAAGCACAGAGTATGACCACCACTATTAAACCTGGTGATGACTGGAAAAAGACTTTAAAACT
CCCTCCAAAGGATCTAAGAATCAAAACTTCGGATGTGACCTCCACAAAAGGAAATGAGTTTGAAGATTAC
TGTTTGAAACGGGAGTTACTGATGGGAATTTTTGAAATGGGCTGGGAAAAGCCATCTCCTATTCAGGAGG
AGAGCATTCCCATTGCTTTATCTGGTAGGGATATCTTAGCTAGAGCAAAAAATGGAACAGGCAAGAGCGG
TGCCTACCTCATTCCCTTACTTGAACGGCTAGACCTGAAGAAGGACAATATACAAGCAATGGTGATTGTT
CCCACTAGAGAACTTGCTCTACAGGTCAGTCAAATTTGCATCCAGGTCAGCAAACACATGGGAGGGGCCA
AAGTGATGGCAACCACAGGAGGAACCAATTTACGAGATGACATAATGAGGCTTGATGATACAGTGCACGT
GGTGATTGCTACCCCTGGGAGAATCCTGGATCTTATTAAGAAAGGAGTAGCAAAGGTTGATCATGTCCAG
ATGATAGTATTGGATGAGGCAGATAAGTTGCTGTCACAGGATTTTGTGCAGATAATGGAGGATATTATTC
TCACGCTACCTAAAAACAGGCAGATTTTACTATATTCCGCTACTTTCCCTCTTAGTGTACAGAAGTTCAT
GAATTCCCATTTGCAGAAACCCTATGAGATTAACCTGATGGAGGAACTAACTCTGAAGGGAGTAACCCAG
TACTACGCATATGTAACTGAGCGCCAAAAAGTACACGCCCTCAACACAGCCTTCTCCAGGCTTCAGATAA
ACCAGTCGATCATTTTCTGTAACTCCTCTCAGCGAGTTGAAGCCCTAGCCAAGGCCATTTCTCAACTGGG
TTATTCTTGCTTCTATATTCATGCTAAAATGAGGCAGGAACATCGAAATCGTGTATTTCATGATTTCCGA
AATGGCTTATGCCGCAATCTTGTTTGCACTGATCTGTTTACCCGAGGTATTGATATACAAGCTGTGAATG
TGGTAATAAACTTTGATTTCCCAAAGCTGGCAGAGACCTATCTCCATCGTATTGGAAGATCAGGTCGCTT
TGGTCATCTTGGCTTAGCCATCAACTTGATCACATATGATGATCGCTTCAACCTGAAAAGTATTGAGGAG
CAGCTGGGAACAGAAATTAAACCTATTCCGAGCAACATTGATAAGAGCCTGTATGTGGCAGAATACCACA
GCGAGCCTGTAGAAGATGAGAAACCTTAACAATTCTGCAGTCGACGGATCCACCGGATCTAGATAACTGA
TCATAATCAGCCATACCACATTTGTAGAGGTTTTACTTGCTTTAAAAAACCTCCCACACCTCCCCCTGAA
CCTGAAACATAAAATGAATGCAATTGTTGTTGTTAACTTGTTTATTGCAGCTTATAATGGTTACAAATAA
AGCAATAGCATCACAAATTTCACAAATAAAGCATTTTTTTCACTGCATTCTAGTTGTGGTTTGTCCAAAC
TCATCAATGTATCTTAACGCGTAAATTGTAAGCGTTAATATTTTGTTAAAATTCGCGTTAAATTTTTGTT
AAATCAGCTCATTTTTTAACCAATAGGCCGAAATCGGCAAAATCCCTTATAAATCAAAAGAATAGACCGA
GATAGGGT
[37 nt withheld, positions 2669-2705]
AAAGAACGTGGACTCCAACGTCAAAGG
[49 nt withheld, positions 2733-2781]
T
[91 nt withheld, positions 2783-2873]
G
[124 nt withheld, positions 2875-2998]
CAGGTGGCACTTTTCGGGGAAATGTGCGCGGAACCCCTATTTGTTTATTTTTCTAAATACATTCAAATAT
GTATCCGCTCATGAGACAATAACCCTGATAAATGCTTCAATAATATTGAAAAAGGAAGAGTCCTGAGGCG
GAAAGAACCAGCTGTGGAATGTGTGTCAGTTAGGGTGTGGAAAGTCCCCAGGCTCCCCAGCAGGCAGAAG
TATGCAAAGCATGCATCTCAATTAGTCAGCAACCAGGTGTGGAAAGTCCCCAGGCTCCCCAGCAGGCAGA
AGTATGCAAAGCATGCATCTCAATTAGTCAGCAACCATAGTCCCGCCCCTAACTCCGCCCATCCCGCCCC
TAACTCCGCCCAGTTCCGCCCATTCTCCGCCCCATGGCTGACTAATTTTTTTTATTTATGCAGAGGCCGA
GGCCGCCTCGGCCTCTGAGCTATTCCAGAAGTAGTGAGGAGGCTTTTTTGGAGGCCTAGGCTTTTGCAAA
GATCGATCAAGAGACAGGATGAGGATCGTTTCGCATGATTGAACAAGATGGATTGCACGCAGGTTCTCCG
GCCGCTTGGGTGGAGAGGCTATTCGGCTATGACTGGGCACAACAGACAATCGGCTGCTCTGATGCCGCCG
TGTTCCGGCTGTCAGCGCAGGGGCGCCCGGTTCTTTTTGTCAAGACCGACCTGTCCGGTGCCCTGAATGA
ACTGCAAGACGAGGCAGCGCGGCTATCGTGGCTGGCCACGACGGGCGTTCCTTGCGCAGCTGTGCTCGAC
GTTGTCACTGAAGCGGGAAGGGACTGGCTGCTATTGGGCGAAGTGCCGGGGCAGGATCTCCTGTCATCTC
ACCTTGCTCCTGCCGAGAAAGTATCCATCATGGCTGATGCAATGCGGCGGCTGCATACGCTTGATCCGGC
TACCTGCCCATTCGACCACCAAGCGAAACATCGCATCGAGCGAGCACGTACTCGGATGGAAGCCGGTCTT
GTCGATCAGGATGATCTGGACGAAGAGCATCAGGGGCTCGCGCCAGCCGAACTGTTCGCCAGGCTCAAGG
CGAGCATGCCCGACGGCGAGGATCTCGTCGTGACCCATGGCGATGCCTGCTTGCCGAATATCATGGTGGA
AAATGGCCGCTTTTCTGGATTCATCGACTGTGGCCGGCTGGGTGTGGCGGACCGCTATCAGGACATAGCG
TTGGCTACCCGTGATATTGCTGAAGAGCTTGGCGGCGAATGGGCTGACCGCTTCCTCGTGCTTTACGGTA
TCGCCGCTCCCGATTCGCAGCGCATCGCCTTCTATCGCCTTCTTGACGAGTTCTTCTGAGCGGGACTCTG
GGGTTCGAAATGACCGACCAAGCGACGCCCAACCTGCCATCACGAGATTTCGATTCCACCGCCGCCTTCT
ATGAAAGGTTGGGCTTCGGAATCGTTTTCCGGGACGCCGGCTGGATGATCCTCCAGCGCGGGGATCTCAT
GCTGGAGTTCTTCGCCCACCCTAGGGGGAGGCTAACTGAAACACGGAAGGAGACAATACCGGAAGGAACC
CGCGCTATGACGGCAATAAAAAGACAGAATAAAACGCACGGTGTTGGGTCGTTTGTTCATAAACGCGGGG
TTCGGTCCCAGGGCTGGCACTCTGTCGATACCCCACCGAGACCCCATTGGGGCCAATACGCCCGCGTTTC
TTCCTTTTCCCCACCCCACCCCCCAAGTTCGGGTGAAGGCCCAGGGCTCGCAGCCAACGTCGGGGCGGCA
GGCCCTGCCATAGCCTCAGGTTACTCATATATACTTTAGATTGATTTAAAACTTCATTTTTAATTTAAAA
GGATCTAGGTGAAGATCCTTTTTGATAATCTCATGACCAAAATCCCTTAACGTGAGTTTTCGTTCCACTG
AGCGTCAGACCCCGTAGAAAAGATCAAAGGATCTTCTTGAGATCCTTTTTTTCTGCGCGTAATCTGCTGC
TTGCAAACAAAAAAACCACCGCTACCAGCGGTGGTTTGTTTGCCGGATCAAGAGCTACCAACTCTTTTTC
CGAAGGTAACTGGCTTCAGCAGAGCGCAGATACCAAATACTGTCCTTCTAGTGTAGCCGTAGTTAGGCCA
CCACTTCAAGAACTCTGTAGCACCGCCTACATACCTCGCTCTGCTAATCCTGTTACCAGTGGCTGCTGCC
AGTGGCGATAAGTCGTGTCTTACCGGGTTGGACTCAAGACGATAGTTACCGGATAAGGCGCAGCGGTCGG
GCTGAACGGGGGGTTCGTGCACACAGCCCAGCTTGGAGCGAACGACCTACACCGAACTGAGATACCTACA
GCGTGAGCTATGAGAAAGCGCCACGCTTCCCGAAGGGAGAAAGGCGGACAGGTATCCGGTAAGCGGCAGG
GTCGGAACAGGAGAGCGCACGAGGGAGCTTCCAGGGGGAAACGCCTGGTATCTTTATAGTCCTGTCGGGT
TTCGCCACCTCTGACTTGAGCGTCGATTTTTGTGATGCTCGTCAGGGGGGCGGAGCCTATGGAAAAACGC
CAGCAACGCGGCCTTTTTACGGTTCCTGGCCTTTTGCTGGCCTTTTGCTCACATGTTCTTTCCTGCGTTA
TCCCCTGATTCTGTGGATAACCGTATTACCGCCATGCAT
